Addgene plasmid #55839: DsRed2-Nucleus-4
Purpose: Localization: Nucleus, Excitation: 558, Emission: 583
Depositing lab: Michael Davidson. Depositing organization: Florida State University, Tallahassee.
Backbone
  Vector backbone: DsRed2-NLS
  Backbone size w/o insert (bp): 4750
  Vector type: Mammalian Expression
  Selectable markers: Neomycin (select with G418)
Growth in bacteria
  Bacterial resistance: Kanamycin, 50 μg/mL
  Growth temperature: 37°C
  Growth strain: DH5alpha
  Copy number: High Copy
Gene/Insert
  Gene/Insert name: SV40 T-Antigen Nuclear Localization Signal (NLS) (alt name: FN824658)
  Promoter: CMV
  Tag / fusion protein: DsRed2-NLS (N terminal on backbone)
  Cloning method: Unknown
  Sequencing primers: 5′ CMV-F; 3′ SV40pA-R
Terms and licenses: Academic/Nonprofit Terms; Industry Terms
Depositor comments: . Excitation = 558; Emission = 583
How to cite: DsRed2-Nucleus-4 was a gift from Michael Davidson (Addgene plasmid # 55839 ; http://n2t.net/addgene:55839 ; RRID:Addgene_55839)
