[The description below was written by a language model from this plasmid's Addgene catalogue record.]
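Description:
DsRed2-Nucleus-4 is a mammalian expression plasmid that produces the red fluorescent protein DsRed2 targeted to the nucleus. It is built on a DsRed2-NLS backbone recorded as about 4.75 kb without the insert. It is maintained as a high-copy plasmid in E. coli under kanamycin selection. For mammalian cells the record lists a neomycin resistance marker, which allows stably transfected cells to be selected with G418. The origin of replication and the promoters driving the resistance marker are not stated, and no feature table is available to confirm the exact layout.

The payload is the nuclear localization signal of the SV40 large T antigen, a short basic peptide motif recognised by the importin machinery that directs attached proteins through nuclear pores. Expression is driven by the CMV promoter, a strong constitutive promoter in most mammalian cell types. The catalogue describes DsRed2 as positioned N-terminal to the targeting sequence, so the NLS sits at the carboxy-terminal end of the fluorescent protein. The use of an SV40 polyadenylation-region sequencing primer suggests that the transcript ends in an SV40 poly(A) signal, although this is not listed explicitly. The number of NLS copies and the meaning of the "4" in the name are not given.

The fusion has a recorded excitation maximum of 558 nm and emission maximum of 583 nm. It serves as a red nuclear marker for fluorescence microscopy. Typical applications are labelling nuclei in live or fixed transfected cells and providing a compartment reference alongside green or cyan fusion proteins in multicolour imaging.
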