>Addgene plasmid #55839 | DsRed2-Nucleus-4 | depositor partial sequence | sequence record 86748 | insert sequence
ATGTCGTAACAACTCCGCCCCATTGACGCAAATGGGCGGTAGGCGTGTACGGTGGGAGGTCTATATAAGC
AGAGCTGGTTTAGTGAACCGTCAGATCCGCTAGCGCTACCGGTCGCCACCATGGCCTCCTCCGAGAACGT
CATCACCGAGTTCATGCGCTTCAAGGTGCGCATGGAGGGCACCGTGAACGGCCACGAGTTCGAGATCGAG
GGCGAGGGCGAGGGCCGCCCCTACGAGGGCCACAACACCGTGAAGCTGAAGGTGACCAAGGGCGGCCCCC
TGCCCTTCGCCTGGGACATCCTGTCCCCCCAGTTCCAGTACGGCTCCAAGGTGTACGTGAAGCACCCCGC
CGACATCCCCGACTACAAGAAGCTGTCCTTCCCCGAGGGCTTCAAGTGGGAGCGCGTGATGAACTTCGAG
GACGGCGGCGTGGCGACCGTGACCCAGGACTCCTCCCTGCAGGACGGCTGCTTCATCTACAAGGTGAAGT
TCATCGGCGTGAACTTCCCCTCCGACGGCCCCGTGATGCAGAAGAAGACCATGGGCTGGGAGGCCTCCAC
CGAGCGCCTGTACCCCCGCGACGGCGTGCTGAAGGGCGAGACCCACAAGGCCCTGAAGCTGAAGGACGGC
GGCCACTACCTGGTGGAGTTCAAGTCCATCTACATGGCCAAGAAGCCCGTGCAGCTGCCCGGCTACTACT
ACGTGGACGCCAAGCTGGACATCACCTCCCACAACGAGGACTACACCATCGTGGAGCAGTACGAGCGCAC
CGAGGGCCGCCACCACCTGTTCCTGAGATCTCGAGCTGATCCAAAAAAGAAGAGAAAGGTAGATCCAAAA
AAGAAGAGAAAGGTAGATCCAAAAAAGAAGAGAAAGGTAGGATCCACCGGATCTAGATAACTGATCATAA
TCAGCCATACCACATTTGTAGAGGTTTTACTTGCTTTAAAAAACCTCCCACACCTCCCCCTGAACCTGAA
ACATAAAATGAATGCAATTGTTGTTGTTAACTTGTTTATTGCAGCTTATAATGGTTACAAATAAAGCAAT
