>Addgene plasmid #55839 | DsRed2-Nucleus-4 | addgene partial sequence | sequence record 152474 | CMV-F 5'-CGCAAATGGGCGGTAGGCGTG-3'
AGCAGAGCTGGTTTAGTGACCGTCAGATCCGCTAGCGCTACCGGTCGCCACCATGGCCTCCTCCGAGAAC
GTCATCACCGAGTTCATGCGCTTCAAGGTGCGCATGGAGGGCACCGTGAACGGCCACGAGTTCGAGATCG
AGGGCGAGGGCGAGGGCCGCCCCTACGAGGGCCACAACACCGTGAAGCTGAAGGTGACCAAGGGCGGCCC
CCTGCCCTTCGCCTGGGACATCCTGTCCCCCCAGTTCCAGTACGGCTCCAAGGTGTACGTGAAGCACCCC
GCCGACATCCCCGACTACAAGAAGCTGTCCTTCCCCGAGGGCTTCAAGTGGGAGCGCGTGATGAACTTCG
AGGACGGCGGCGTGGCGACCGTGACCCAGGACTCCTCCCTGCAGGACGGCTGCTTCATCTACAAGGTGAA
GTTCATCGGCGTGAACTTCCCCTCCGACGGCCCCGTGATGCAGAAGAAGACCATGGGCTGGGAGGCCTCC
ACCGAGCGCCTGTACCCCCGCGACGGCGTGCTGAAGGGCGAGACCCACAAGGCCCTGAAGCTGAAGGACG
GCGGCCACTACCTGGTGGAGTTCAAGTCCATCTACATGGCCAAGAAGCCCGTGCAGCTGCCCGGCTACTA
CTACGTGGACGCCAAGCTGGACATCACCTCCCACAACGAGGACTACACCATCGTGGAGCAGTACGAGCGC
ACCGAGGGCCGCCACCACCTGTTCCTGAGATCTCGAGCTGATCCAAAAAAGAAGAGAAAGGTAGATCCAA
AAAAGAAGAGAAAGGTAGATCCAAAAAAGAAGAGAAAGGTAGGATCCACCGGATCTAGATAACTGATCAT
AATCAGCCATACCACATTTGTAGAGGTTTTACTTGCTTTAAA
